>Addgene plasmid #178658 | WT A1-LCD +NLS | addgene full sequence | sequence record 356271 | Addgene NGS Result
GAGGCGGCTATGGCGGAAGCGGCGACGGCTATAACGGCTTCGGCAACGATGGCTCCAACTTCGGAGGCGG
GGGAAGCTACAACGATTTCGGCAACTACAACAACCAGAGCAGCAACTTCGGCCCCATGAAGGGCGGAAAC
TTTGGCGGCAGAAGCAGCGGACCGTATGGCGGAGGGGGACAGTACTTCGCCAAGCCCAGAAACCAGGGCG
GCTACGGGGGATCTAGCAGCAGCTCTAGCTACGGCTCCGGCAGACGGTTCTAAGACCCAGCTTTCTTGTA
CAAAGTGGTTGATTCGAGGCTGCTAACAAAGCCCGAAAGGAAGCTGAGTTGGCTGCTGCCACCGCTGAGC
AATAACTAGCATAACCCCTTGGGGCCTCTAAACGGGTCTTGAGGGGTTTTTTGCTGAAAGGAGGAACTAT
ATCCGGATATCCACAGGACGGGTGTGGTCGCCATGATCGCGTAGTCGATAGTGGCTCCAAGTAGCGAAGC
GAGCAGGACTGGGCGGCGGCCAAAGCGGTCGGACAGTGCTCCGAGAACGGGTGCGCATAGAAATTGCATC
AACGCATATAGCGCTAGCAGCACGCCATAGTGACTGGCGATGCTGTCGGAATGGACGATATCCCGCAAGA
GGCCCGGCAGTACCGGCATAACCAAGCCTATGCCTACAGCATCCAGGGTGACGGTGCCGAGGATGACGAT
GAGCGCATTGTTAGATTTCATACACGGTGCCTGACTGCGTTAGCAATTTAACTGTGATAAACTACCGCAT
TAAAGCTTATCGATGATAAGCTGTCAAACATGAGAATTCTTGAAGACGAAAGGGCCTCGTGATACGCCTA
TTTTTATAGGTTAATGTCATGATAATAATGGTTTCTTAGACGTCAGGTGGCACTTTTCGGGGAAATGTGC
GCGGAACCCCTATTTGTTTATTTTTCTAAATACATTCAAATATGTATCCGCTCATGAGACAATAACCCTG
ATAAATGCTTCAATAATATTGAAAAAGGAAGAGTATGAGTATTCAACATTTCCGTGTCGCCCTTATTCCC
TTTTTTGCGGCATTTTGCCTTCCTGTTTTTGCTCACCCAGAAACGCTGGTGAAAGTAAAAGATGCTGAAG
ATCAGTTGGGTGCACGAGTGGGTTACATCGAACTGGATCTCAACAGCGGTAAGATCCTTGAGAGTTTTCG
CCCCGAAGAACGTTTTCCAATGATGAGCACTTTTAAAGTTCTGCTATGTGGCGCGGTATTATCCCGTGTT
GACGCCGGGCAAGAGCAACTCGGTCGCCGCATACACTATTCTCAGAATGACTTGGTTGAGTACTCACCAG
TCACAGAAAAGCATCTTACGGATGGCATGACAGTAAGAGAATTATGCAGTGCTGCCATAACCATGAGTGA
TAACACTGCGGCCAACTTACTTCTGACAACGATCGGAGGACCGAAGGAGCTAACCGCTTTTTTGCACAAC
ATGGGGGATCATGTAACTCGCCTTGATCGTTGGGAACCGGAGCTGAATGAAGCCATACCAAACGACGAGC
GTGACACCACGATGCCTGCAGCAATGGCAACAACGTTGCGCAAACTATTAACTGGCGAACTACTTACTCT
AGCTTCCCGGCAACAATTAATAGACTGGATGGAGGCGGATAAAGTTGCAGGACCACTTCTGCGCTCGGCC
CTTCCGGCTGGCTGGTTTATTGCTGATAAATCTGGAGCCGGTGAGCGTGGGTCTCGCGGTATCATTGCAG
CACTGGGGCCAGATGGTAAGCCCTCCCGTATCGTAGTTATCTACACGACGGGGAGTCAGGCAACTATGGA
TGAACGAAATAGACAGATCGCTGAGATAGGTGCCTCACTGATTAAGCATTGGTAACTGTCAGACCAAGTT
TACTCATATATACTTTAGATTGATTTAAAACTTCATTTTTAATTTAAAAGGATCTAGGTGAAGATCCTTT
TTGATAATCTCATGACCAAAATCCCTTAACGTGAGTTTTCGTTCCACTGAGCGTCAGACCCCGTAGAAAA
GATCAAAGGATCTTCTTGAGATCCTTTTTTTCTGCGCGTAATCTGCTGCTTGCAAACAAAAAAACCACCG
CTACCAGCGGTGGTTTGTTTGCCGGATCAAGAGCTACCAACTCTTTTTCCGAAGGTAACTGGCTTCAGCA
GAGCGCAGATACCAAATACTGTCCTTCTAGTGTAGCCGTAGTTAGGCCACCACTTCAAGAACTCTGTAGC
ACCGCCTACATACCTCGCTCTGCTAATCCTGTTACCAGTGGCTGCTGCCAGTGGCGATAAGTCGTGTCTT
ACCGGGTTGGACTCAAGACGATAGTTACCGGATAAGGCGCAGCGGTCGGGCTGAACGGGGGGTTCGTGCA
CACAGCCCAGCTTGGAGCGAACGACCTACACCGAACTGAGATACCTACAGCGTGAGCTATGAGAAAGCGC
CACGCTTCCCGAAGGGAGAAAGGCGGACAGGTATCCGGTAAGCGGCAGGGTCGGAACAGGAGAGCGCACG
AGGGAGCTTCCAGGGGGAAACGCCTGGTATCTTTATAGTCCTGTCGGGTTTCGCCACCTCTGACTTGAGC
GTCGATTTTTGTGATGCTCGTCAGGGGGGCGGAGCCTATGGAAAAACGCCAGCAACGCGGCCTTTTTACG
GTTCCTGGCCTTTTGCTGGCCTTTTGCTCACATGTTCTTTCCTGCGTTATCCCCTGATTCTGTGGATAAC
CGTATTACCGCCTTTGAGTGAGCTGATACCGCTCGCCGCAGCCGAACGACCGAGCGCAGCGAGTCAGTGA
GCGAGGAAGCGGAAGAGCGCCTGATGCGGTATTTTCTCCTTACGCATCTGTGCGGTATTTCACACCGCAA
TGGTGCACTCTCAGTACAATCTGCTCTGATGCCGCATAGTTAAGCCAGTATACACTCCGCTATCGCTACG
TGACTGGGTCATGGCTGCGCCCCGACACCCGCCAACACCCGCTGACGCGCCCTGACGGGCTTGTCTGCTC
CCGGCATCCGCTTACAGACAAGCTGTGACCGTCTCCGGGAGCTGCATGTGTCAGAGGTTTTCACCGTCAT
CACCGAAACGCGCGAGGCAGCTGCGGTAAAGCTCATCAGCGTGGTCGTGAAGCGATTCACAGATGTCTGC
CTGTTCATCCGCGTCCAGCTCGTTGAGTTTCTCCAGAAGCGTTAATGTCTGGCTTCTGATAAAGCGGGCC
ATGTTAAGGGCGGTTTTTTCCTGTTTGGTCACTGATGCCTCCGTGTAAGGGGGATTTCTGTTCATGGGGG
TAATGATACCGATGAAACGAGAGAGGATGCTCACGATACGGGTTACTGATGATGAACATGCCCGGTTACT
GGAACGTTGTGAGGGTAAACAACTGGCGGTATGGATGCGGCGGGACCAGAGAAAAATCACTCAGGGTCAA
TGCCAGCGCTTCGTTAATACAGATGTAGGTGTTCCACAGGGTAGCCAGCAGCATCCTGCGATGCAGATCC
GGAACATAATGGTGCAGGGCGCTGACTTCCGCGTTTCCAGACTTTACGAAACACGGAAACCGAAGACCAT
TCATGTTGTTGCTCAGGTCGCAGACGTTTTGCAGCAGCAGTCGCTTCACGTTCGCTCGCGTATCGGTGAT
TCATTCTGCTAACCAGTAAGGCAACCCCGCCAGCCTAGCCGGGTCCTCAACGACAGGAGCACGATCATGC
GCACCCGTGGCCAGGACCCAACGCTGCCCGAGATGCGCCGCGTGCGGCTGCTGGAGATGGCGGACGCGAT
GGATATGTTCTGCCAAGGGTTGGTTTGCGCATTCACAGTTCTCCGCAAGAATTGATTGGCTCCAATTCTT
GGAGTGGTGAATCCGTTAGCGAGGTGCCGCCGGCTTCCATTCAGGTCGAGGTGGCCCGGCTCCATGCACC
GCGACGCAACGCGGGGAGGCAGACAAGGTATAGGGCGGCGCCTACAATCCATGCCAACCCGTTCCATGTG
CTCGCCGAGGCGGCATAAATCGCCGTGACGATCAGCGGTCCAATGATCGAAGTTAGGCTGGTAAGAGCCG
CGAGCGATCCTTGAAGCTGTCCCTGATGGTCGTCATCTACCTGCCTGGACAGCATGGCCTGCAACGCGGG
CATCCCGATGCCGCCGGAAGCGAGAAGAATCATAATGGGGAAGGCCATCCAGCCTCGCGTCGCGAACGCC
AGCAAGACGTAGCCCAGCGCGTCGGCCGCCATGCCGGCGATAATGGCCTGCTTCTCGCCGAAACGTTTGG
TGGCGGGACCAGTGACGAAGGCTTGAGCGAGGGCGTGCAAGATTCCGAATACCGCAAGCGACAGGCCGAT
CATCGTCGCGCTCCAGCGAAAGCGGTCCTCGCCGAAAATGACCCAGAGCGCTGCCGGCACCTGTCCTACG
AGTTGCATGATAAAGAAGACAGTCATAAGTGCGGCGACGATAGTCATGCCCCGCGCCCACCGGAAGGAGC
TGACTGGGTTGAAGGCTCTCAAGGGCATCGGTCGATCGACGCTCTCCCTTATGCGACTCCTGCATTAGGA
AGCAGCCCAGTAGTAGGTTGAGGCCGTTGAGCACCGCCGCCGCAAGGAATGGTGCATGCAAGGAGATGGC
GCCCAACAGTCCCCCGGCCACGGGGCCTGCCACCATACCCACGCCGAAACAAGCGCTCATGAGCCCGAAG
TGGCGAGCCCGATCTTCCCCATCGGTGATGTCGGCGATATAGGCGCCAGCAACCGCACCTGTGGCGCCGG
TGATGCCGGCCACGATGCGTCCGGCGTAGAGGATCGAGATCTCGATCCCGCGAAATTAATACGACTCACT
ATAGGGAGACCACAACGGTTTCCCTCTAGAAATAATTTTGTTTAACTTTAAGAAGGAGATATACATATGT
CGTACTACCATCACCATCACCATCACCTCGAATCAACAAGTTTGTACAAAAAAGCAGGCTTCGAAAACCT
GTATTTTCAGGGCAGCATGGCCAGCGCCAGCAGCAGCCAGAGAGGCAGAAGCGGCAGCGGCAATTTCGGC
GGAGGAAGAGGCGGCGGATTCGGCGGCAACGACAACTTTGGCAGAGGCGGCAACTTCAGCGGCAGGGGCG
GATTTGGAGGCTCTAGAGGCG
Features (pLannotate 1.2.2; 18 found; start..end, strand, type, name):
    265..289     -  protein_bind   attB2: mutant version of attB; recombination site for the Gateway® BP reaction BP Clonase™
    299..348     +  CDS            SET1 (fragment): solubility-enhancement tag derived from T7 phage gene 10B
    356..403     +  terminator     T7 terminator: transcription terminator for bacteriophage T7 RNA polymerase
    429..721     -  CDS            TcR (fragment): tetracycline efflux protein; tet; confers resistance to tetracycline
    769..797     -  promoter       tet promoter: E. coli promoter for tetracycline efflux protein gene
    910..1014    +  promoter       AmpR promoter: bla
   1015..1875    +  CDS            AmpR: β-lactamase; bla; confers resistance to ampicillin, carbenicillin, and related antibiotics
   2046..2634    +  rep_origin     ori: high-copy-number ColE1/pMB1/pBR322/pUC origin of replication
   2820..2959    -  misc_feature   bom: basis of mobility region from pBR322
   3061..3252    -  CDS            rop: Rop protein, which maintains plasmids at low copy number; rop
   3269..3649    +  CDS            YPB1_ECOLX: Protein predicted: Swiss-Prot protein existence level 4. From Escherichia coli.
   3891..4795    -  CDS            TcR (fragment): tetracycline efflux protein; tet; confers resistance to tetracycline
   4817..4835    +  promoter       T7 promoter: promoter for bacteriophage T7 RNA polymerase
   4867..4889    +  RBS            RBS: efficient ribosome binding site from bacteriophage T7 gene 10 (Olins and Rangwala, 1989)
   4907..4927    +  CDS            8xHis (fragment): 8xHis affinity tag
   4936..4960    +  protein_bind   attB1: mutant version of attB; recombination site for the Gateway® BP reaction BP Clonase™
   4963..4983    +  CDS            TEV site: tobacco etch virus (TEV) protease recognition and cleavage site
   4987..260     +  CDS            HNRNPA1 (fragment) (across the origin): ROA1_BOVIN - Also known as HNRPA1. Experimental evidence at protein level: Swiss-Prot protein existence level 1. Involved in the packaging of pre-mRNA into hnRNP particles, transport of poly(A) mRNA from the nucleus to the cytoplasm and may modulate splice site selection. May bind to specific miRNA hairpins. Binds to the IRES and thereby inhibits the translation of the apoptosis protease activating factor APAF1. From Bos taurus (Bovine).
