[The description below was written by a language model from this plasmid's Addgene catalogue record and pLannotate feature annotations shown in this document.]
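Description:
WT A1-LCD +NLS is a bacterial expression plasmid built on the Gateway destination vector pDEST17. It produces the wild-type low-complexity domain (LCD, residues 186–320) of human hnRNP A1 (HNRNPA1) with an N-terminal 6xHis tag. The backbone is pBR322-derived. It carries a ColE1/pMB1-type origin together with the bom region and the rop gene, which is consistent with the low copy number given in the record. Selection is by ampicillin through the β-lactamase gene and its own promoter. Fragments of the tetracycline resistance gene and its promoter are annotated as well, but these appear to be non-functional leftovers from the parental vector.

The expression cassette is driven by a T7 promoter and the phage T7 gene 10 ribosome binding site, so it needs a host that supplies T7 RNA polymerase. Translation begins with the histidine tag, which the annotation software scores as a partial 8xHis match. It then reads through the attB1 site left by Gateway recombination and a TEV protease recognition site before entering the HNRNPA1 fragment, so the affinity tag can be cleaved off after purification. The annotation tool matched the HNRNPA1 fragment to the bovine orthologue, although the record lists the insert as human. The insert spans the numbering origin of the circular sequence and is followed by attB2 and the T7 terminator. The "+NLS" in the name suggests that the native nuclear localisation sequence within this region is retained, though the record does not define it.

The associated publication studies how sequence features shape the phase behaviour of disordered prion-like domains. The plasmid therefore likely supplies recombinant wild-type A1-LCD as a reference protein for such phase separation experiments.
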