Addgene plasmid #178658: WT A1-LCD +NLS
Purpose: Bacterial expression of N-terminally 6His tagged WT A1-LCD (LCD: low-complexity domain, aa 186-320)
Depositing lab: Tanja Mittag. Depositing organization: St. Jude Children's Research Hospital. Publication: Deciphering how naturally occurring sequence features impact the phase behaviours of disordered prion-like domains. Bremer A, Farag M, Borcherds WM, Peran I, Martin EW, Pappu RV, Mittag T. Nat Chem. 2022 Feb;14(2):196-207. doi: 10.1038/s41557-021-00840-w. Epub 2021 Dec 20. PubMed 34931046.
Backbone
  Vector backbone: pDEST17
  Vector type: Bacterial Expression
Growth in bacteria
  Bacterial resistance: Ampicillin, 100 μg/mL
  Growth temperature: 37°C
  Growth strain: DH5alpha
  Copy number: Low Copy
Gene/Insert
  Gene/Insert name: WT A1-LCD +NLS
  Species: H. sapiens (human)
  Entrez Gene: HNRNPA1 (a.k.a. ALS19, ALS20, HNRPA1, HNRPA1L3, IBMPFD3, MPD3, UP 1, hnRNP A1, hnRNP-A1)
  Tag / fusion protein: 6xHis (N terminal on insert)
  Cloning method: Gateway Cloning
Terms and licenses: Academic/Nonprofit Terms; Industry Terms: Not Available to Industry
How to cite: WT A1-LCD +NLS was a gift from Tanja Mittag (Addgene plasmid # 178658 ; http://n2t.net/addgene:178658 ; RRID:Addgene_178658)
